Addgene plasmid #77553: CPNE3 gRNA (BRDN0001147455)
Purpose: 3rd generation lentiviral gRNA plasmid targeting human CPNE3
Depositing lab: John Doench & David Root. Depositing organization: Broad Institute. Publication: Optimized sgRNA design to maximize activity and minimize off-target effects of CRISPR-Cas9. Doench JG, Fusi N, Sullender M, Hegde M, Vaimberg EW, Donovan KF, Smith I, Tothova Z, Wilen C, Orchard R, Virgin HW, Listgarten J, Root DE. Nat Biotechnol. 2016 Jan 18. doi: 10.1038/nbt.3437. PubMed 26780180.
Backbone
  Vector backbone: lentiGuide-Puro
  Backbone manufacturer: Zhang Lab (Addgene plasmid # 52963)
  Vector type: Mammalian Expression, Lentiviral, CRISPR
  Selectable markers: Puromycin
Growth in bacteria
  Bacterial resistance: Ampicillin, 100 μg/mL
  Growth temperature: 37°C
  Growth strain: DH5alpha
  Copy number: High Copy
Gene/Insert
  Gene/Insert name: CPNE3 (alt names: CPNE3; NM_003909.4)
  gRNA/shRNA sequence: GAAACTGGCTAATGGTTCAT
  Species: H. sapiens (human)
  Entrez Gene: CPNE3 (a.k.a. CPN3, PRO1071)
  Promoter: hU6
  Cloning method: Unknown
  Sequencing primers: 5′ U6-F; 3′ pS2-R
Terms and licenses: Academic/Nonprofit Terms; Industry Terms: Not Available to Industry
Depositor comments: The gRNA was designed to target the following Genbank reference sequence(s): NM_003909.4. Note that this plasmid does NOT contain Cas9. It should be used in conjunction with lentiCas9-Blast (Addgene #52962) or otherwise with cell lines already expressing Cas9. Browse the full kinome gRNA library at http://www.addgene.org/pooled-library/broadgpp-human-kinome/ or visit http://www.broadinstitute.org/rnai/public/ for detailed protocols and information.
How to cite: CPNE3 gRNA (BRDN0001147455) was a gift from John Doench & David Root (Addgene plasmid # 77553 ; http://n2t.net/addgene:77553 ; RRID:Addgene_77553)
