[The description below was written by a language model from this plasmid's Addgene catalogue record and pLannotate feature annotations shown in this document.]
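Description:
CPNE3 gRNA (BRDN0001147455) is a third-generation lentiviral CRISPR guide plasmid built on the lentiGuide-Puro backbone, carrying a single guide RNA designed against human CPNE3 (copine 3; reference transcript NM_003909.4). It is propagated in E. coli as a high-copy plasmid through a ColE1/pUC-type origin with ampicillin selection from the β-lactamase gene. The backbone also carries an f1 origin, an SV40 origin and leftover lac, T7 and T3 cloning-vector elements that play no role in the payload.

The transfer cassette is framed by an RSV promoter fused to a truncated HIV-1 5' LTR, which makes genomic RNA production Tat-independent, and a self-inactivating ΔU3 3' LTR followed by an SV40 polyadenylation signal. Between them lie the Ψ packaging signal with a partial gag sequence, the RRE for Rev-dependent nuclear export, and a cPPT/CTS that aids nuclear import of the provirus. Two expression units are delivered. A human U6 RNA polymerase III promoter drives the CPNE3-specific spacer, which is fused to the Streptococcus pyogenes Cas9 guide scaffold. An EF-1α promoter with its intron A expresses puromycin N-acetyltransferase for selection of transduced mammalian cells, with a WPRE downstream to boost transcript stability and expression.

The plasmid does not encode Cas9, so it must be used in cells that already express Cas9 or together with a separate Cas9 lentivirus such as lentiCas9-Blast. It belongs to a set of guides associated with a human kinome gRNA library developed alongside optimized sgRNA design rules. It is suited to making lentivirus for knockout or loss-of-function studies of CPNE3 in human cells.
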