Features (pLannotate 1.2.2; 29 found; start..end, strand, type, name):
     14..80      +  CDS            small t antigen (fragment): SV40 (simian virus 40) small t antigen
    106..317     +  promoter       EF-1α core promoter: core promoter for human elongation factor EF-1α
    318..1256    +  intron         EF-1α intron A: intron upstream of the start codon of human EF-1α
   1278..1877    +  CDS            PuroR (fragment): puromycin N-acetyltransferase; pac from Streptomyces; confers resistance to puromycin
   1893..2481    +  misc_feature   WPRE: woodchuck hepatitis virus posttranscriptional regulatory element
   2532..2551    +  misc_feature   cPPT/CTS (fragment): central polypurine tract and central termination sequence of HIV-1
   2553..2786    +  LTR            3' LTR (ΔU3): self-inactivating 3' long terminal repeat (LTR) from HIV-1
   2864..2985    +  polyA_signal   SV40 poly(A) signal: SV40 polyadenylation signal
   3025..3160    +  rep_origin     SV40 ori: SV40 origin of replication
   3181..3199    -  promoter       T7 promoter: promoter for bacteriophage T7 RNA polymerase
   3207..3362    +  CDS            lacZα (fragment): LacZα fragment of β-galactosidase; lacZ fragment
   3367..3795    +  rep_origin     f1 ori (sequence partly withheld): f1 bacteriophage origin of replication; arrow indicates direction of (+) strand synthesis
   3848..3952    +  promoter       AmpR promoter: bla
   3953..4813    +  CDS            AmpR: β-lactamase; bla; confers resistance to ampicillin, carbenicillin, and related antibiotics
   4984..5572    +  rep_origin     ori: high-copy-number ColE1/pMB1/pBR322/pUC origin of replication
   5755..5847    +  CDS            lacI (fragment): lac repressor; lacI; The lac repressor binds to the lac operator to inhibit transcription in E. coli. This inhibition can be relieved by adding lactose or isopropyl-β-D-thiogalactopyranoside (IPTG).
   5860..5881    +  protein_bind   CAP binding site: CAP binding activates transcription in the presence of cAMP. E. coli catabolite activator protein
   5896..5926    +  promoter       lac promoter: promoter for the E. coli lac operon
   5934..5950    +  protein_bind   lac operator: The lac repressor binds to the lac operator to inhibit transcription in E. coli. This inhibition can be relieved by adding lactose or isopropyl-β-D-thiogalactopyranoside (IPTG). lac repressor encoded by lacI
   5995..6013    +  promoter       T3 promoter: promoter for bacteriophage T3 RNA polymerase
   6041..6267    +  promoter       RSV promoter: Rous sarcoma virus enhancer/promoter
   6268..6448    +  LTR            5' LTR (truncated): truncated 5' long terminal repeat (LTR) from HIV-1
   6495..6620    +  misc_feature   HIV-1 Ψ: packaging signal of human immunodeficiency virus type 1
   6604..6967    +  CDS            HIV-1 gag (fragment): gag protein from human immunodeficiency virus 1; gag
   7113..7346    +  misc_feature   RRE: The Rev response element (RRE) of HIV-1 allows for Rev-dependent mRNA export from the nucleus to the cytoplasm.
   7723..7749    +  CDS            Rev (fragment): human immunodeficiency virus 1 (HIV-1) Rev protein; rev; enhances nuclear export of unspliced and incompletely spliced viral mRNAs
   7753..7993    +  promoter       U6 promoter: RNA polymerase III promoter for human U6 snRNA
   8023..8098    +  misc_RNA       gRNA scaffold: guide RNA scaffold for the Streptococcus pyogenes CRISPR/Cas9 system
   8154..8271    +  misc_feature   cPPT/CTS: central polypurine tract and central termination sequence of HIV-1
>Addgene plasmid #77553 | CPNE3 gRNA (BRDN0001147455) | addgene full sequence | sequence record 187984 | Addgene Assembled Sequence
CCCGGGTGCAAAGATGGATAAAGTTTTAAACAGAGAGGAATCTTTGCAGCTAATGGACCTTCTAGGTCTT
GAAAGGAGTGGGAATTGGCTCCGGTGCCCGTCAGTGGGCAGAGCGCACATCGCCCACAGTCCCCGAGAAG
TTGGGGGGAGGGGTCGGCAATTGATCCGGTGCCTAGAGAAGGTGGCGCGGGGTAAACTGGGAAAGTGATG
TCGTGTACTGGCTCCGCCTTTTTCCCGAGGGTGGGGGAGAACCGTATATAAGTGCAGTAGTCGCCGTGAA
CGTTCTTTTTCGCAACGGGTTTGCCGCCAGAACACAGGTAAGTGCCGTGTGTGGTTCCCGCGGGCCTGGC
CTCTTTACGGGTTATGGCCCTTGCGTGCCTTGAATTACTTCCACCTGGCTGCAGTACGTGATTCTTGATC
CCGAGCTTCGGGTTGGAAGTGGGTGGGAGAGTTCGAGGCCTTGCGCTTAAGGAGCCCCTTCGCCTCGTGC
TTGAGTTGAGGCCTGGCCTGGGCGCTGGGGCCGCCGCGTGCGAATCTGGTGGCACCTTCGCGCCTGTCTC
GCTGCTTTCGATAAGTCTCTAGCCATTTAAAATTTTTGATGACCTGCTGCGACGCTTTTTTTCTGGCAAG
ATAGTCTTGTAAATGCGGGCCAAGATCTGCACACTGGTATTTCGGTTTTTGGGGCCGCGGGCGGCGACGG
GGCCCGTGCGTCCCAGCGCACATGTTCGGCGAGGCGGGGCCTGCGAGCGCGGCCACCGAGAATCGGACGG
GGGTAGTCTCAAGCTGGCCGGCCTGCTCTGGTGCCTGGCCTCGCGCCGCCGTGTATCGCCCCGCCCTGGG
CGGCAAGGCTGGCCCGGTCGGCACCAGTTGCGTGAGCGGAAAGATGGCCGCTTCCCGGCCCTGCTGCAGG
GAGCTCAAAATGGAGGACGCGGCGCTCGGGAGAGCGGGCGGGTGAGTCACCCACACAAAGGAAAAGGGCC
TTTCCGTCCTCAGCCGTCGCTTCATGTGACTCCACGGAGTACCGGGCGCCGTCCAGGCACCTCGATTAGT
TCTCGAGCTTTTGGAGTACGTCGTCTTTAGGTTGGGGGGAGGGGTTTTATGCGATGGAGTTTCCCCACAC
TGAGTGGGTGGAGACTGAAGTTAGGCCAGCTTGGCACTTGATGTAATTCTCCTTGGAATTTGCCCTTTTT
GAGTTTGGATCTTGGTTCATTCTCAAGCCTCAGACAGTGGTTCAAAGTTTTTTTCTTCCATTTCAGGTGT
CGTGACGTACGGCCACCATGACCGAGTACAAGCCCACGGTGCGCCTCGCCACCCGCGACGACGTCCCCAG
GGCCGTACGCACCCTCGCCGCCGCGTTCGCCGACTACCCCGCCACGCGCCACACCGTCGATCCGGACCGC
CACATCGAGCGGGTCACCGAGCTGCAAGAACTCTTCCTCACGCGCGTCGGGCTCGACATCGGCAAGGTGT
GGGTCGCGGACGACGGCGCCGCCGTGGCGGTCTGGACCACGCCGGAGAGCGTCGAAGCGGGGGCGGTGTT
CGCCGAGATCGGCCCGCGCATGGCCGAGTTGAGCGGTTCCCGGCTGGCCGCGCAGCAACAGATGGAAGGC
CTCCTGGCGCCGCACCGGCCCAAGGAGCCCGCGTGGTTCCTGGCCACCGTCGGAGTCTCGCCCGACCACC
AGGGCAAGGGTCTGGGCAGCGCCGTCGTGCTCCCCGGAGTGGAGGCGGCCGAGCGCGCCGGGGTGCCCGC
CTTCCTGGAGACCTCCGCGCCCCGCAACCTCCCCTTCTACGAGCGGCTCGGCTTCACCGTCACCGCCGAC
GTCGAGGTGCCCGAAGGACCGCGCACCTGGTGCATGACCCGCAAGCCCGGTGCCTGAACGCGTTAAGTCG
ACAATCAACCTCTGGATTACAAAATTTGTGAAAGATTGACTGGTATTCTTAACTATGTTGCTCCTTTTAC
GCTATGTGGATACGCTGCTTTAATGCCTTTGTATCATGCTATTGCTTCCCGTATGGCTTTCATTTTCTCC
TCCTTGTATAAATCCTGGTTGCTGTCTCTTTATGAGGAGTTGTGGCCCGTTGTCAGGCAACGTGGCGTGG
TGTGCACTGTGTTTGCTGACGCAACCCCCACTGGTTGGGGCATTGCCACCACCTGTCAGCTCCTTTCCGG
GACTTTCGCTTTCCCCCTCCCTATTGCCACGGCGGAACTCATCGCCGCCTGCCTTGCCCGCTGCTGGACA
GGGGCTCGGCTGTTGGGCACTGACAATTCCGTGGTGTTGTCGGGGAAATCATCGTCCTTTCCTTGGCTGC
TCGCCTGTGTTGCCACCTGGATTCTGCGCGGGACGTCCTTCTGCTACGTCCCTTCGGCCCTCAATCCAGC
GGACCTTCCTTCCCGCGGCCTGCTGCCGGCTCTGCGGCCTCTTCCGCGTCTTCGCCTTCGCCCTCAGACG
AGTCGGATCTCCCTTTGGGCCGCCTCCCCGCGTCGACTTTAAGACCAATGACTTACAAGGCAGCTGTAGA
TCTTAGCCACTTTTTAAAAGAAAAGGGGGGACTGGAAGGGCTAATTCACTCCCAACGAAGACAAGATCTG
CTTTTTGCTTGTACTGGGTCTCTCTGGTTAGACCAGATCTGAGCCTGGGAGCTCTCTGGCTAACTAGGGA
ACCCACTGCTTAAGCCTCAATAAAGCTTGCCTTGAGTGCTTCAAGTAGTGTGTGCCCGTCTGTTGTGTGA
CTCTGGTAACTAGAGATCCCTCAGACCCTTTTAGTCAGTGTGGAAAATCTCTAGCAGTACGTATAGTAGT
TCATGTCATCTTATTATTCAGTATTTATAACTTGCAAAGAAATGAATATCAGAGAGTGAGAGGAACTTGT
TTATTGCAGCTTATAATGGTTACAAATAAAGCAATAGCATCACAAATTTCACAAATAAAGCATTTTTTTC
ACTGCATTCTAGTTGTGGTTTGTCCAAACTCATCAATGTATCTTATCATGTCTGGCTCTAGCTATCCCGC
CCCTAACTCCGCCCATCCCGCCCCTAACTCCGCCCAGTTCCGCCCATTCTCCGCCCCATGGCTGACTAAT
TTTTTTTATTTATGCAGAGGCCGAGGCCGCCTCGGCCTCTGAGCTATTCCAGAAGTAGTGAGGAGGCTTT
TTTGGAGGCCTAGGGACGTACCCAATTCGCCCTATAGTGAGTCGTATTACGCGCGCTCACTGGCCGTCGT
TTTACAACGTCGTGACTGGGAAAACCCTGGCGTTACCCAACTTAATCGCCTTGCAGCACATCCCCCTTTC
GCCAGCTGGCGTAATAGCGAAGAGGCCCGCACCGATCGCCCTTCCCAACAGTTGCGCAGCCTGAATGGCG
AATGGG
[124 nt withheld, positions 3367-3490]
C
[91 nt withheld, positions 3492-3582]
A
[49 nt withheld, positions 3584-3632]
CCTTTGACGTTGGAGTCCACGTTCTTT
[37 nt withheld, positions 3660-3696]
ACCCTATCTCGGTCTATTCTTTTGATTTATAAGGGATTTTGCCGATTTCGGCCTATTGGTTAAAAAATGA
GCTGATTTAACAAAAATTTAACGCGAATTTTAACAAAATATTAACGCTTACAATTTAGGTGGCACTTTTC
GGGGAAATGTGCGCGGAACCCCTATTTGTTTATTTTTCTAAATACATTCAAATATGTATCCGCTCATGAG
ACAATAACCCTGATAAATGCTTCAATAATATTGAAAAAGGAAGAGTATGAGTATTCAACATTTCCGTGTC
GCCCTTATTCCCTTTTTTGCGGCATTTTGCCTTCCTGTTTTTGCTCACCCAGAAACGCTGGTGAAAGTAA
AAGATGCTGAAGATCAGTTGGGTGCACGAGTGGGTTACATCGAACTGGATCTCAACAGCGGTAAGATCCT
TGAGAGTTTTCGCCCCGAAGAACGTTTTCCAATGATGAGCACTTTTAAAGTTCTGCTATGTGGCGCGGTA
TTATCCCGTATTGACGCCGGGCAAGAGCAACTCGGTCGCCGCATACACTATTCTCAGAATGACTTGGTTG
AGTACTCACCAGTCACAGAAAAGCATCTTACGGATGGCATGACAGTAAGAGAATTATGCAGTGCTGCCAT
AACCATGAGTGATAACACTGCGGCCAACTTACTTCTGACAACGATCGGAGGACCGAAGGAGCTAACCGCT
TTTTTGCACAACATGGGGGATCATGTAACTCGCCTTGATCGTTGGGAACCGGAGCTGAATGAAGCCATAC
CAAACGACGAGCGTGACACCACGATGCCTGTAGCAATGGCAACAACGTTGCGCAAACTATTAACTGGCGA
ACTACTTACTCTAGCTTCCCGGCAACAATTAATAGACTGGATGGAGGCGGATAAAGTTGCAGGACCACTT
CTGCGCTCGGCCCTTCCGGCTGGCTGGTTTATTGCTGATAAATCTGGAGCCGGTGAGCGTGGGTCTCGCG
GTATCATTGCAGCACTGGGGCCAGATGGTAAGCCCTCCCGTATCGTAGTTATCTACACGACGGGGAGTCA
GGCAACTATGGATGAACGAAATAGACAGATCGCTGAGATAGGTGCCTCACTGATTAAGCATTGGTAACTG
TCAGACCAAGTTTACTCATATATACTTTAGATTGATTTAAAACTTCATTTTTAATTTAAAAGGATCTAGG
TGAAGATCCTTTTTGATAATCTCATGACCAAAATCCCTTAACGTGAGTTTTCGTTCCACTGAGCGTCAGA
CCCCGTAGAAAAGATCAAAGGATCTTCTTGAGATCCTTTTTTTCTGCGCGTAATCTGCTGCTTGCAAACA
AAAAAACCACCGCTACCAGCGGTGGTTTGTTTGCCGGATCAAGAGCTACCAACTCTTTTTCCGAAGGTAA
CTGGCTTCAGCAGAGCGCAGATACCAAATACTGTTCTTCTAGTGTAGCCGTAGTTAGGCCACCACTTCAA
GAACTCTGTAGCACCGCCTACATACCTCGCTCTGCTAATCCTGTTACCAGTGGCTGCTGCCAGTGGCGAT
AAGTCGTGTCTTACCGGGTTGGACTCAAGACGATAGTTACCGGATAAGGCGCAGCGGTCGGGCTGAACGG
GGGGTTCGTGCACACAGCCCAGCTTGGAGCGAACGACCTACACCGAACTGAGATACCTACAGCGTGAGCT
ATGAGAAAGCGCCACGCTTCCCGAAGGGAGAAAGGCGGACAGGTATCCGGTAAGCGGCAGGGTCGGAACA
GGAGAGCGCACGAGGGAGCTTCCAGGGGGAAACGCCTGGTATCTTTATAGTCCTGTCGGGTTTCGCCACC
TCTGACTTGAGCGTCGATTTTTGTGATGCTCGTCAGGGGGGCGGAGCCTATGGAAAAACGCCAGCAACGC
GGCCTTTTTACGGTTCCTGGCCTTTTGCTGGCCTTTTGCTCACATGTTCTTTCCTGCGTTATCCCCTGAT
TCTGTGGATAACCGTATTACCGCCTTTGAGTGAGCTGATACCGCTCGCCGCAGCCGAACGACCGAGCGCA
GCGAGTCAGTGAGCGAGGAAGCGGAAGAGCGCCCAATACGCAAACCGCCTCTCCCCGCGCGTTGGCCGAT
TCATTAATGCAGCTGGCACGACAGGTTTCCCGACTGGAAAGCGGGCAGTGAGCGCAACGCAATTAATGTG
AGTTAGCTCACTCATTAGGCACCCCAGGCTTTACACTTTATGCTTCCGGCTCGTATGTTGTGTGGAATTG
TGAGCGGATAACAATTTCACACAGGAAACAGCTATGACCATGATTACGCCAAGCGCGCAATTAACCCTCA
CTAAAGGGAACAAAAGCTGGAGCTGCAAGCTTAATGTAGTCTTATGCAATACTCTTGTAGTCTTGCAACA
TGGTAACGATGAGTTAGCAACATGCCTTACAAGGAGAGAAAAAGCACCGTGCATGCCGATTGGTGGAAGT
AAGGTGGTACGATCGTGCCTTATTAGGAAGGCAACAGACGGGTCTGACATGGATTGGACGAACCACTGAA
TTGCCGCATTGCAGAGATATTGTATTTAAGTGCCTAGCTCGATACATAAACGGGTCTCTCTGGTTAGACC
AGATCTGAGCCTGGGAGCTCTCTGGCTAACTAGGGAACCCACTGCTTAAGCCTCAATAAAGCTTGCCTTG
AGTGCTTCAAGTAGTGTGTGCCCGTCTGTTGTGTGACTCTGGTAACTAGAGATCCCTCAGACCCTTTTAG
TCAGTGTGGAAAATCTCTAGCAGTGGCGCCCGAACAGGGACTTGAAAGCGAAAGGGAAACCAGAGGAGCT
CTCTCGACGCAGGACTCGGCTTGCTGAAGCGCGCACGGCAAGAGGCGAGGGGCGGCGACTGGTGAGTACG
CCAAAAATTTTGACTAGCGGAGGCTAGAAGGAGAGAGATGGGTGCGAGAGCGTCAGTATTAAGCGGGGGA
GAATTAGATCGCGATGGGAAAAAATTCGGTTAAGGCCAGGGGGAAAGAAAAAATATAAATTAAAACATAT
AGTATGGGCAAGCAGGGAGCTAGAACGATTCGCAGTTAATCCTGGCCTGTTAGAAACATCAGAAGGCTGT
AGACAAATACTGGGACAGCTACAACCATCCCTTCAGACAGGATCAGAAGAACTTAGATCATTATATAATA
CAGTAGCAACCCTCTATTGTGTGCATCAAAGGATAGAGATAAAAGACACCAAGGAAGCTTTAGACAAGAT
AGAGGAAGAGCAAAACAAAAGTAAGACCACCGCACAGCAAGCGGCCGCTGATCTTCAGACCTGGAGGAGG
AGATATGAGGGACAATTGGAGAAGTGAATTATATAAATATAAAGTAGTAAAAATTGAACCATTAGGAGTA
GCACCCACCAAGGCAAAGAGAAGAGTGGTGCAGAGAGAAAAAAGAGCAGTGGGAATAGGAGCTTTGTTCC
TTGGGTTCTTGGGAGCAGCAGGAAGCACTATGGGCGCAGCGTCAATGACGCTGACGGTACAGGCCAGACA
ATTATTGTCTGGTATAGTGCAGCAGCAGAACAATTTGCTGAGGGCTATTGAGGCGCAACAGCATCTGTTG
CAACTCACAGTCTGGGGCATCAAGCAGCTCCAGGCAAGAATCCTGGCTGTGGAAAGATACCTAAAGGATC
AACAGCTCCTGGGGATTTGGGGTTGCTCTGGAAAACTCATTTGCACCACTGCTGTGCCTTGGAATGCTAG
TTGGAGTAATAAATCTCTGGAACAGATTTGGAATCACACGACCTGGATGGAGTGGGACAGAGAAATTAAC
AATTACACAAGCTTAATACACTCCTTAATTGAAGAATCGCAAAACCAGCAAGAAAAGAATGAACAAGAAT
TATTGGAATTAGATAAATGGGCAAGTTTGTGGAATTGGTTTAACATAACAAATTGGCTGTGGTATATAAA
ATTATTCATAATGATAGTAGGAGGCTTGGTAGGTTTAAGAATAGTTTTTGCTGTACTTTCTATAGTGAAT
AGAGTTAGGCAGGGATATTCACCATTATCGTTTCAGACCCACCTCCCAACCCCGAGGGGACCCAGAGAGG
GCCTATTTCCCATGATTCCTTCATATTTGCATATACGATACAAGGCTGTTAGAGAGATAATTAGAATTAA
TTTGACTGTAAACACAAAGATATTAGTACAAAATACGTGACGTAGAAAGTAATAATTTCTTGGGTAGTTT
GCAGTTTTAAAATTATGTTTTAAAATGGACTATCATATGCTTACCGTAACTTGAAAGTATTTCGATTTCT
TGGCTTTATATATCTTGTGGAAAGGACGAAACACCGGAAACTGGCTAATGGTTCATGTTTTAGAGCTAGA
AATAGCAAGTTAAAATAAGGCTAGTCCGTTATCAACTTGAAAAAGTGGCACCGAGTCGGTGCTTTTTTAA
GCTTGGCGTAACTAGATCTTGAGACAAATGGCAGTATTCATCCACAATTTTAAAAGAAAAGGGGGGATTG
GGGGGTACAGTGCAGGGGAAAGAATAGTAGACATAATAGCAACAGACATACAAACTAAAGAATTACAAAA
ACAAATTACAAAAATTCAAAATTTTCGGGTTTATTACAGGGACAGCAGAGATCCACTTTGGCGCCGGCTC
GAGGGGG
