>Addgene plasmid #77553 | CPNE3 gRNA (BRDN0001147455) | depositor partial sequence | sequence record 145013 | Target Sequence
GAAACTGGCTAATGGTTCAT
