>Addgene plasmid #77553 | CPNE3 gRNA (BRDN0001147455) | addgene partial sequence | sequence record 187983 | hU6-F
GACGTAGAAAGTAATAATTTCTTGGGTAGTTTGCAGTTTTAAAATTATGTTTTAAAATGGACTATCATAT
GCTTACCGTAACTTGAAAGTATTTCGATTTCTTGGCTTTATATATCTTGTGGAAAGGACGAAACACCGGA
AACTGGCTAATGGTTCATGTTTTAGAGCTAGAAATAGCAAGTTAAAATAAGGCTAGTCCGTTATCAACTT
GAAAAAGTGGCACCGAGTCGGTGCTTTTTTAAGCTTGGCGTAACTAGATCTTGAGACAAATGGCAGTATT
CATCCACAATTTTAAAAGAAAAGGGGGGATTGGGGGGTACAGTGCAGGGGAAAGAATAGTAGACATAATA
GCAACAGACATACAAACTAAAGAATTACAAAAACAAATTACAAAAATTCAAAATTTTCGGGTTTATTACA
GGGACAGCAGAGATCCACTTTGGCGCCGGCTCGAGGGGGCCCGGGTGCAAAGATGGATAAAGTTTTAAAC
AGAGAGGAATCTTTGCAGCTAATGGACCTTCTAGGTCTTGAAAGGAGTGGGAATTGGCTCCGGTGCCCGT
CAGTGGGCAG
